>Addgene plasmid #188932 | pBS-SKII-3XHA-HALO-URA | addgene full sequence | sequence record 371336 | Addgene NGS Result
AAAGTGCCACCTAAATTGTAAGCGTTAATATTTTGTTAAAATTCGCGTTAAATTTTTGTTAAATCAGCTC
ATTTTTTAACCAATAGGCCGAAATCGGCAAAATCCCTTATAAATCAAAAGAATAGACCGAGATAGGGT
[37 nt withheld, positions 139-175]
AAAGAACGTGGACTCCAACGTCAAAGG
[49 nt withheld, positions 203-251]
T
[91 nt withheld, positions 253-343]
G
[124 nt withheld, positions 345-468]
CCCATTCGCCATTCAGGCTGCGCAACTGTTGGGAAGGGCGATCGGTGCGGGCCTCTTCGCTATTACGCCA
GCTGGCGAAAGGGGGATGTGCTGCAAGGCGATTAAGTTGGGTAACGCCAGGGTTTTCCCAGTCACGACGT
TGTAAAACGACGGCCAGTGAGCGCGCGTAATACGACTCACTATAGGGCGAATTGGGTACCGGGCCCCCCC
TCGAGGTCGACGGTATCGATAAGCTTGATATCGGGTCGACGGATCCCCGGGTTAATTAACATCTTTTACC
CATACGATGTTCCTGACTATGCGGGCTATCCCTATGACGTCCCGGACTATGCAGGATCCTATCCATATGA
CGTTCCAGATTACGCTGCTCAGTGCGGTTCAGGTGGATCTGGTTCTATGGCAGAAATCGGTACTGGCTTT
CCATTCGACCCGCATTATGTGGAAGTCCTGGGCGAGAGAATGCATTACGTTGACGTGGGTCCGAGAGATG
GAACTCCGGTCCTTTTTCTGCACGGGAATCCTACAAGCTCTTATGTTTGGCGCAATATCATCCCTCATGT
AGCTCCGACGCATCGCTGTATTGCGCCGGACCTGATTGGTATGGGAAAATCTGATAAACCAGACCTGGGT
TACTTTTTCGATGATCATGTGCGTTTCATGGATGCCTTCATTGAGGCATTAGGGCTTGAAGAAGTCGTCT
TGGTGATTCATGATTGGGGCTCAGCTCTGGGATTTCACTGGGCTAAAAGAAATCCTGAACGCGTAAAAGG
CATCGCGTTTATGGAGTTCATTCGTCCAATTCCGACTTGGGATGAATGGCCTGAGTTCGCGAGAGAAACA
TTTCAAGCATTTCGCACGACCGATGTAGGCCGGAAGTTAATCATCGATCAGAATGTCTTTATCGAAGGGA
CATTGCCGATGGGAGTCGTTCGTCCGTTAACAGAAGTCGAAATGGATCACTATAGAGAACCTTTTCTTAA
TCCTGTGGACAGAGAGCCGCTGTGGCGGTTTCCGAACGAACTGCCGATTGCAGGCGAGCCTGCTAACATT
GTAGCGCTGGTTGAAGAGTATATGGATTGGCTTCATCAGTCTCCAGTTCCGAAGTTATTGTTTTGGGGTA
CGCCTGGCGTGCTTATTCCACCGGCCGAAGCGGCACGTTTGGCAAAAAGCCTGCCAAATTGCAAAGCCGT
TGACATTGGCCCTGGACTTAACTTGCTTCAAGAGGATAACCCGGACTTAATCGGGAGCGAAATTGCCCGG
TGGCTTTCTACCTTAGAAATCAGCGGCTAATATATAACTGTCTAGAAATAAAGAGTATCATCTTTCAAAG
GTCACCCGGCCAGCGACATGGAGGCCCAGAATACCCTCCTTGACAGTCTTGACGTGCGCAGCTCAGGGGC
ATGATGTGACTGTCGCCCGTACATTTAGCCCATACATCCCCATGTATAATCATTTGCATCCATACATTTT
GATGGCCGCACGGCGCGAAGCAAAAATTACGGCTCCTCGCTGCAGACCTGCGAGCAGGGAAACGCTCCCC
TCACAGACGCGTTGAATTGTCCCCACGCCGCGCCCCTGTAGAGAAATATAAAAGGTTAGGATTTGCCACT
GAGGTTCTTCTTTCATATACTTCCTTTTAAAATCTTGCTAGGATACAGTTCTCACATCACATCCGAACAT
AAACAACCATGACAGTCAACACTAAGACCTATAGTGAGAGAGCAGAAACTCATGCCTCACCAGTAGCACA
ACGATTATTTCGATTAATGGAACTGAAGAAAACCAATTTATGTGCATCAATTGATGTTGATACCACTAAG
GAATTCCTTGAATTAATTGATAAATTGGGTCCTTATGTATGCTTAATCAAGACTCATATTGATATAATCA
ATGATTTTTCCTATGAATCCACTATTGAACCATTATTAGAACTTTCACGTAAACATCAATTTATGATTTT
TGAAGATAGAAAATTTGCTGATATTGGTAATACCGTGAAGAAACAATATATTGGTGGAGTTTATAAAATT
AGTAGTTGGGCAGATATTACTAATGCTCATGGTGTCACTGGGAATGGAGTAGTTGAAGGATTAAAACAGG
GAGCTAAAGAAACCACCACCAACCAAGAGCCAAGAGGGTTATTGATGTTAGCTGAATTATCATCAGTGGG
ATCATTAGCATATGGAGAATATTCTCAAAAAACTGTTGAAATTGCTAAATCCGATAAGGAATTTGTTATT
GGATTTATTGCCCAACGTGATATGGGTGGACAAGAAGAAGGATTTGATTGGCTTATTATGACACCTGGAG
TTGGATTAGATGATAAAGGTGATGGATTAGGACAACAATATAGAACTGTTGATGAAGTTGTTAGCACTGG
AACTGATATTATCATTGTTGGTAGAGGATTGTTTGGTAAAGGAAGAGATCCAGATATTGAAGGTAAAAGG
TATAGAGATGCTGGTTGGAATGCTTATTTGAAAAAGACTGGCCAATTATAATCAGTACTGACAATAAAAA
GATTCTTGTTTTCAAGAACTTGTCATTTGTATAGTTTTTTTATATTGTAGTTGTTCTATTTTAATCAAAT
GTTAGCGTGATTTATATTTTTTTTCGCCTCGACATCATCTGCCCAGATGCGAAGTTAAGTGCGCAGAAAG
TAATATCATGCGTCAATCGTATGTGAATGCTGGTCGCTATACTGCTGTCGATTCGATACTAACGCCGCCA
CTAGTTCTAGAGCGGCCGCCACCGCGGTGGAGCTCCAGCTTTTGTTCCCTTTAGTGAGGGTTAATTGCGC
GCTTGGCGTAATCATGGTCATAGCTGTTTCCTGTGTGAAATTGTTATCCGCTCACAATTCCACACAACAT
ACGAGCCGGAAGCATAAAGTGTAAAGCCTGGGGTGCCTAATGAGTGAGCTAACTCACATTAATTGCGTTG
CGCTCACTGCCCGCTTTCCAGTCGGGAAACCTGTCGTGCCAGCTGCATTAATGAATCGGCCAACGCGCGG
GGAGAGGCGGTTTGCGTATTGGGCGCTCTTCCGCTTCCTCGCTCACTGACTCGCTGCGCTCGGTCGTTCG
GCTGCGGCGAGCGGTATCAGCTCACTCAAAGGCGGTAATACGGTTATCCACAGAATCAGGGGATAACGCA
GGAAAGAACATGTGAGCAAAAGGCCAGCAAAAGGCCAGGAACCGTAAAAAGGCCGCGTTGCTGGCGTTTT
TCCATAGGCTCCGCCCCCCTGACGAGCATCACAAAAATCGACGCTCAAGTCAGAGGTGGCGAAACCCGAC
AGGACTATAAAGATACCAGGCGTTTCCCCCTGGAAGCTCCCTCGTGCGCTCTCCTGTTCCGACCCTGCCG
CTTACCGGATACCTGTCCGCCTTTCTCCCTTCGGGAAGCGTGGCGCTTTCTCATAGCTCACGCTGTAGGT
ATCTCAGTTCGGTGTAGGTCGTTCGCTCCAAGCTGGGCTGTGTGCACGAACCCCCCGTTCAGCCCGACCG
CTGCGCCTTATCCGGTAACTATCGTCTTGAGTCCAACCCGGTAAGACACGACTTATCGCCACTGGCAGCA
GCCACTGGTAACAGGATTAGCAGAGCGAGGTATGTAGGCGGTGCTACAGAGTTCTTGAAGTGGTGGCCTA
ACTACGGCTACACTAGAAGAACAGTATTTGGTATCTGCGCTCTGCTGAAGCCAGTTACCTTCGGAAAAAG
AGTTGGTAGCTCTTGATCCGGCAAACAAACCACCGCTGGTAGCGGTGGTTTTTTTGTTTGCAAGCAGCAG
ATTACGCGCAGAAAAAAAGGATCTCAAGAAGATCCTTTGATCTTTTCTACGGGGTCTGACGCTCAGTGGA
ACGAAAACTCACGTTAAGGGATTTTGGTCATGAGATTATCAAAAAGGATCTTCACCTAGATCCTTTTAAA
TTAAAAATGAAGTTTTAAATCAATCTAAAGTATATATGAGTAAACTTGGTCTGACAGTTACCAATGCTTA
ATCAGTGAGGCACCTATCTCAGCGATCTGTCTATTTCGTTCATCCATAGTTGCCTGACTCCCCGTCGTGT
AGATAACTACGATACGGGAGGGCTTACCATCTGGCCCCAGTGCTGCAATGATACCGCGAGACCCACGCTC
ACCGGCTCCAGATTTATCAGCAATAAACCAGCCAGCCGGAAGGGCCGAGCGCAGAAGTGGTCCTGCAACT
TTATCCGCCTCCATCCAGTCTATTAATTGTTGCCGGGAAGCTAGAGTAAGTAGTTCGCCAGTTAATAGTT
TGCGCAACGTTGTTGCCATTGCTACAGGCATCGTGGTGTCACGCTCGTCGTTTGGTATGGCTTCATTCAG
CTCCGGTTCCCAACGATCAAGGCGAGTTACATGATCCCCCATGTTGTGCAAAAAAGCGGTTAGCTCCTTC
GGTCCTCCGATCGTTGTCAGAAGTAAGTTGGCCGCAGTGTTATCACTCATGGTTATGGCAGCACTGCATA
ATTCTCTTACTGTCATGCCATCCGTAAGATGCTTTTCTGTGACTGGTGAGTACTCAACCAAGTCATTCTG
AGAATAGTGTATGCGGCGACCGAGTTGCTCTTGCCCGGCGTCAATACGGGATAATACCGCGCCACATAGC
AGAACTTTAAAAGTGCTCATCATTGGAAAACGTTCTTCGGGGCGAAAACTCTCAAGGATCTTACCGCTGT
TGAGATCCAGTTCGATGTAACCCACTCGTGCACCCAACTGATCTTCAGCATCTTTTACTTTCACCAGCGT
TTCTGGGTGAGCAAAAACAGGAAGGCAAAATGCCGCAAAAAAGGGAATAAGGGCGACACGGAAATGTTGA
ATACTCATACTCTTCCTTTTTCAATATTATTGAAGCATTTATCAGGGTTATTGTCTCATGAGCGGATACA
TATTTGAATGTATTTAGAAAAATAAACAAATAGGGGTTCCGCGCACATTTCCCCGA
Features (pLannotate 1.2.2; 18 found; start..end, strand, type, name):
     40..468     -  rep_origin     f1 ori (sequence partly withheld): f1 bacteriophage origin of replication; arrow indicates direction of (+) strand synthesis
    473..628     -  CDS            lacZα (fragment): LacZα fragment of β-galactosidase; lacZ fragment
    636..654     +  promoter       T7 promoter: promoter for bacteriophage T7 RNA polymerase
    663..711     -  misc_feature   MCS (fragment): pBluescript multiple cloning site
    745..834     +  CDS            3xHA: three tandem HA epitope tags
    865..1743    +  CDS            dhaA: DHAA_PSEPV - Experimental evidence at protein level: Swiss-Prot protein existence level 1. Catalyzes hydrolytic cleavage of carbon-halogen bonds in halogenated aliphatic compounds, leading to the formation of the corresponding primary alcohols, halide ions and protons. Has a broad substrate specificity, as it is able to dehalogenate mono- and di- chlorinated and brominated alkanes (up to at least C10), and the two isomers of 1,3-dichloropropene to 3-chloroallyl alcohol; the highest activity was found with 1,2-dibromoethane, while no activity was observed with the analog 1,2-dichloroethane. Fro
   1813..2156    +  promoter       TEF promoter: Ashbya gossypii TEF promoter
   2175..2963    +  CDS            URA3: PYRF_YEAST - Experimental evidence at protein level: Swiss-Prot protein existence level 1. From Saccharomyces cerevisiae (strain ATCC 204508 / S288c) (Baker's yeast).
   2975..3172    +  terminator     TEF terminator: Ashbya gossypii TEF terminator
   3196..3233    -  misc_feature   MCS (fragment): pBluescript multiple cloning site
   3246..3264    -  promoter       T3 promoter: promoter for bacteriophage T3 RNA polymerase
   3309..3325    -  protein_bind   lac operator: The lac repressor binds to the lac operator to inhibit transcription in E. coli. This inhibition can be relieved by adding lactose or isopropyl-β-D-thiogalactopyranoside (IPTG). lac repressor encoded by lacI
   3333..3363    -  promoter       lac promoter: promoter for the E. coli lac operon
   3378..3399    -  protein_bind   CAP binding site: CAP binding activates transcription in the presence of cAMP. E. coli catabolite activator protein
   3412..3504    -  CDS            lacI (fragment): lac repressor; lacI; The lac repressor binds to the lac operator to inhibit transcription in E. coli. This inhibition can be relieved by adding lactose or isopropyl-β-D-thiogalactopyranoside (IPTG).
   3687..4275    -  rep_origin     ori: high-copy-number ColE1/pMB1/pBR322/pUC origin of replication
   4446..5306    -  CDS            AmpR: β-lactamase; bla; confers resistance to ampicillin, carbenicillin, and related antibiotics
   5307..5411    -  promoter       AmpR promoter: bla
