[The description below was written by a language model from this plasmid's Addgene catalogue record and pLannotate feature annotations shown in this document.]
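Description:
pBS-SKII-3XHA-HALO-URA is a Saccharomyces cerevisiae tagging template built in the pBluescript II SK(+) backbone. It is a 5.4 kb high-copy E. coli plasmid carrying the ColE1/pUC-type origin, an f1 phage origin, and a β-lactamase gene for ampicillin selection. It also retains the usual pBluescript remnants: lacZα and MCS fragments, the lac promoter/operator region, and flanking T7 and T3 promoters. No yeast replication origin or centromere is annotated. This fits its stated role as an integration cassette rather than a self-maintaining yeast expression plasmid.

The synthetic insert, assembled by Gibson cloning, sits between the two MCS fragments. It begins with three tandem HA epitope tags, followed by a coding sequence annotated as the dhaA haloalkane dehalogenase, the bacterial enzyme from which HaloTag was engineered. HaloTag forms a covalent bond with chloroalkane-linked ligands, so a fused protein can be labelled with synthetic fluorescent dyes, while the HA epitopes allow antibody detection. No promoter precedes the tag, because it is meant to be joined in frame to the 3′ end of a chromosomal gene and expressed from that gene's native promoter. The table annotates no dedicated terminator between the tag and the marker.

Downstream lies a URA3 marker flanked by the Ashbya gossypii TEF promoter and terminator, which allows selection of integrants by uracil prototrophy in ura3 strains. The record does not spell out the integration method. Cassettes of this kind are normally PCR-amplified with primers bearing homology to the target locus and inserted by homologous recombination, producing C-terminal 3xHA-Halo fusions for fluorescent dye labelling.
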