Addgene plasmid #188932: pBS-SKII-3XHA-HALO-URA
Purpose: Integration cassette to create C-terminal fusions for fluorescent tagging
Depositing lab: Stephen Buratowski. Depositing organization: Harvard Medical School. Publication: A set of Saccharomyces cerevisiae integration vectors for fluorescent dye labeling of proteins. Baek I, Le SN, Jeon J, Chun Y, Reed C, Buratowski S. G3 (Bethesda). 2022 Aug 9. pii: 6659097. doi: 10.1093/g3journal/jkac201. PubMed 35944214.
Backbone
  Vector backbone: pBlueScript II SK (+)
  Vector type: Yeast Expression
  Selectable markers: URA3
Growth in bacteria
  Bacterial resistance: Ampicillin, 100 μg/mL
  Growth temperature: 37°C
  Growth strain: DH5alpha
  Copy number: High Copy
Gene/Insert
  Gene/Insert name: 3XHA-HALO-URA
  Species: Synthetic
  Cloning method: Gibson Cloning
Terms and licenses: Academic/Nonprofit Terms; Industry Terms: Not Available to Industry
How to cite: pBS-SKII-3XHA-HALO-URA was a gift from Stephen Buratowski (Addgene plasmid # 188932 ; http://n2t.net/addgene:188932 ; RRID:Addgene_188932)
